>Addgene plasmid #59435 | P63-sp64 Poly A | addgene partial sequence | sequence record 95626 | SP6 5'-ATTTAGGTGACACTATAG-3'
TGTTTTGCACCTCACCGGCTACGCGGGGCGACTCGTCCGAGTCAAAACCCGGGGCATCGGTTGATGTTAA
CGGAAAGATGGAATATGGATCTGCACCAGGACCCCTGAACGGCCGGGATACGTCGCGGGGCCCCGGCGCG
TTTTGTACTCCGGGTTGGGAGATCCACCCGGCCAGGCTCGTTGAGGACATCAACCGTGTTTTTTTATGTA
TTGCACAGTCGTCGGGACGCGTCACGCGAGATTCACGAAGATTGCGGCGCATATGCCTCGACTTTTATCT
AATGGGTCGCACCAGACAGCGTCCCACGTTAGCGTGCTGGGAGGAATTGTTACAGCTTCAACCCACCCAG
ACGCAGTGCTTACGCGCTACTTTAATGGAAGTGTCCCATCGACCCCCTCGGGGGGAAGACGGGTTCATTG
AGGCGCCGAATGTTCCTTTGCATAGGAGCGCACTGGAATGTGACGTATCTGATGATGGTGGTGAAGACGA
TAGCGACGATGATGGGTCTACGCCATCGGATGTAATTGAATTTCGGGATTCCGACGCGGAATCATCGGAC
GGGGAAGACTTTATAGTGGAAGAAGAATCAGAGGAGAGCACCGATTCTTGTGAACCAGACGGGGTACCCG
GCGATTGTTATCGAGACGGGGATGGGTGCAACACCCCGTCCCCAAAGAGACCCCAGCGTGCCATCGAGCG
ATACGCGGGTGCAGAAACCGCGGAATATACAGCCGCGAAAGCGCTCACCGCGTTGGGCGAGGGGGGTGTA
GATTGGAAGCGACGTCGACACGAAGCCCCGCGCCGGCATGATATACCGCCCCCCCATGGCGTGTAGTCTT
TATAAATAAATACTAGAGGATCCCCGGGCGAGCTCCCAAAAAAAAAAAAAAAAAAAAAAAAAAAAACCGA
ATTCGTAATCATGTCATAACTGTTTCCTGTGTGAAATTGTTATCCGCTC
