[The description below was written by a language model from this plasmid's Addgene catalogue record.]
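Description:
P63-sp64 Poly A is an in vitro transcription plasmid built on the unmodified Promega pSP64 poly(A) backbone (about 3.0 kb), carrying open reading frame 63 of varicella-zoster virus (human herpesvirus 3). The 834 bp insert, recorded as unmutated and untagged, brings the total size to roughly 3.9 kb. It was cloned by restriction digestion between HindIII at the 5′ end and XbaI at the 3′ end, and both sites remain intact. The plasmid is maintained at high copy in E. coli under ampicillin selection. No other selectable marker is listed, and the record gives no sign that the vector is meant for expression in eukaryotic cells.

The insert sits downstream of the bacteriophage SP6 promoter, so SP6 RNA polymerase can produce sense-strand ORF 63 RNA from the template in vitro. The pSP64 poly(A) backbone is designed with a templated stretch of A residues downstream of the cloning site, so run-off transcripts carry a synthetic 3′ poly(A) tail without a separate polyadenylation step. This matches the stated purpose of producing synthetic polyadenylated VZV transcripts. The associated study concerned real-time PCR analysis of latent herpes simplex virus type 1 and VZV nucleic acids in human trigeminal ganglia. Such defined transcripts could plausibly serve as standards or controls for oligo(dT)-primed reverse transcription and quantitative PCR, though the record does not spell out this use. No feature table was supplied, so element positions and the exact length of the poly(A) tract are not documented here.
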