Addgene plasmid #59435: P63-sp64 Poly A
Purpose: synthetic poly A transcripts of VZV
Depositing lab: Randall Cohrs. Depositing organization: University of Colorado Denver and Anschutz Medical Campus. Publication: Analysis of individual human trigeminal ganglia for latent herpes simplex virus type 1 and varicella-zoster virus nucleic acids using real-time PCR. Cohrs RJ, Randall J, Smith J, Gilden DH, Dabrowski C, van Der Keyl H, Tal-Singer R. J Virol. 2000 Dec;74(24):11464-71. PubMed 11090142.
Backbone
  Vector backbone: pSP64 poly(A)
  Backbone manufacturer: Promega
  Backbone size w/o insert (bp): 3030
  Total vector size (bp): 3864
  Modifications to backbone: none
  Vector type: makes synthetic transcripts that contains poly A
  Selectable markers: none
Growth in bacteria
  Bacterial resistance: Ampicillin, 100 μg/mL
  Growth temperature: 37°C
  Growth strain: DH5alpha
  Growth instructions: none grows well, can extract sequencing grade plasmid from 1.5 ml of overnight culture.
  Copy number: High Copy
Gene/Insert
  Gene/Insert name: VZV ORF 63
  Species: human herpesvirus type 3 (varicella zoster virus)
  Insert size (bp): 834
  Mutation: none
  GenBank ID: X04370.1
  Promoter: SP6
  Tag / fusion protein: none (N terminal on insert)
  Cloning method: Restriction Enzyme; 5′ cloning site HinD III (not destroyed); 3′ cloning site Xba I (not destroyed)
  Sequencing primers: 5′ SP6; 3′ M13
Resource information
  A portion of this plasmid was derived from a plasmid made by: I cloned it (RJC)
Terms and licenses: Academic/Nonprofit Terms; Industry Terms: Not Available to Industry
How to cite: P63-sp64 Poly A was a gift from Randall Cohrs (Addgene plasmid # 59435 ; http://n2t.net/addgene:59435 ; RRID:Addgene_59435)
